LOCUS       Exported 823 bp ds-DNA linear SYN 07-JUN-2021
DEFINITION  Encodes module 4 with amino acids 12N-13Y-16Q for recognition of nt
            5U.
ACCESSION   .
VERSION     .
KEYWORDS    pChlr-4NYQ
SOURCE      synthetic DNA construct
  ORGANISM  synthetic DNA construct
REFERENCE   1 (bases 1 to 823)
  AUTHORS   Abil Z, Denard CA, Zhao H
  TITLE     Modular assembly of designer PUF proteins for specific
            post-transcriptional regulation of endogenous RNA.
  JOURNAL   J Biol Eng. 2014 Mar 1;8(1):7.
  PUBMED    24581042
REFERENCE   2 (bases 1 to 823)
  AUTHORS   .
  TITLE     Direct Submission
  JOURNAL   Exported Jun 7, 2021 from SnapGene Server 1.1.58
            http://www.snapgene.com
FEATURES             Location/Qualifiers
     source          1..823
                     /organism="synthetic DNA construct"
                     /mol_type="other DNA"
     primer_bind     complement(157..173)
                     /label=M13 rev
                     /note="common sequencing primer, one of multiple similar
                     variants"
     primer_bind     complement(157..173)
                     /label=M13 Reverse
                     /note="In lacZ gene. Also called M13-rev"
     primer_bind     complement(170..192)
                     /label=M13/pUC Reverse
                     /note="In lacZ gene"
     protein_bind    181..197
                     /label=lac operator
                     /bound_moiety="lac repressor encoded by lacI"
                     /note="The lac repressor binds to the lac operator to
                     inhibit transcription in E. coli. This inhibition can be
                     relieved by adding lactose or
                     isopropyl-beta-D-thiogalactopyranoside (IPTG)."
     promoter        complement(205..235)
                     /label=lac promoter
                     /note="promoter for the E. coli lac operon"
     protein_bind    250..271
                     /label=CAP binding site
                     /bound_moiety="E. coli catabolite activator protein"
                     /note="CAP binding activates transcription in the presence
                     of cAMP."
     primer_bind     complement(388..405)
                     /label=L4440
                     /note="L4440 vector, forward primer"
     primer_bind     complement(639..658)
                     /label=pBR322ori-F
                     /note="pBR322 origin, forward primer"
ORIGIN
        1 tcgagctcgg tctcatggcc atgtcttgaa gtgtgtgaaa gatcagaatg gcaattacgt
       61 ggttcagaaa tgcattgaat gtgtacagcc ccagtctttg caatttatca tcgatgcgtt
      121 taagggacag gagagaccaa gcttggcgta atcatggtca tagctgtttc ctgtgtgaaa
      181 ttgttatccg ctcacaattc cacacaacat acgagccgga agcataaagt gtaaagcctg
      241 gggtgcctaa tgagtgagct aactcacatt aattgcgttg cgctcactgc ccgctttcca
      301 gtcgggaaac ctgtcgtgcc agctgcatta atgaatcggc caacgcgcgg ggagaggcgg
      361 tttgcgtatt gggcgctctt ccgcttcctc gctcactgac tcgctgcgct cggtcgttcg
      421 gctgcggcga gcggtatcag ctcactcaaa ggcggtaata cggttatcca cagaatcagg
      481 ggataacgca ggaaagaaca tgtgagcaaa aggccagcaa aaggccagga accgtaaaaa
      541 ggccgcgttg ctggcgtttt tccataggct ccgcccccct gacgagcatc acaaaaatcg
      601 acgctcaagt cagaggtggt gaaacccgac aggactataa agataccagg cgtttccccc
      661 tggaagctcc ctcgtgcgct ctcctgttcc gaccctgccg cttaccggat acctgtccgc
      721 ctttctccct tcgggaagcg tggcgctttc tcatagctca cgctgtaggt atctcagttc
      781 ggtgtaggtc gttcgctcca agctgggctg tgtgcacgaa ccc
//
