>Addgene plasmid #52157 | pChlr-4NYQ | depositor partial sequence | sequence record 80766 | M13F(-40)
AGCTCGGTCTCATGGCCATGTCTTGAAGTGTGTGAAAGATCAGAATGGCAATTACGTGGTTCAGAAATGC
ATTGAATGTGTACAGCCCCAGTCTTTGCAATTTATCATCGATGCGTTTAAGGGACAGGAGAGACCAAG
