[The description below was written by a language model from this plasmid's Addgene catalogue record and the feature table of its GenBank file.]
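Description:
pChlr-4NYQ is a small, high-copy bacterial plasmid (about 2.3 kb) that stores one building block of a modular system for assembling designer PUF (Pumilio/FBF) RNA-binding proteins. Its backbone, pChlr-pNEB193, is a derivative of the pUC-type cloning vector pNEB193 in which the original ampicillin resistance gene was replaced by a chloramphenicol resistance gene taken from pACYC using Gibson assembly. The plasmid is therefore propagated in E. coli under chloramphenicol selection.

The insert is a short fragment of the human PUM1 Pumilio homology domain, covering amino acids 133–168 and referred to as PUM-HD module 4. The record gives the insert size as 36, which matches the number of residues rather than a base-pair length. In PUF proteins each repeat contacts a single RNA base through a few key side chains. This variant carries N, Y and Q at positions 12, 13 and 16 of the repeat, with position 13 changed from H to Y, a combination specified for recognising a uracil at position 5 of the target RNA. Although the plasmid is catalogued as a bacterial expression vector, the record presents it as a carrier for a repeat module. Combined with other module plasmids, it allows PUM-HD variants with chosen RNA specificities to be built for post-transcriptional regulation of endogenous transcripts. The cloning method is not stated.

The available sequence record covers only 823 bp of the plasmid. It annotates backbone elements alone: the lac promoter, lac operator and CAP binding site of the lacZ region, M13 reverse-type sequencing primer sites, and a primer site in the pBR322-type origin. The module and the resistance gene are not annotated in it.
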