Addgene plasmid #52157: pChlr-4NYQ
Purpose: Encodes module 4 with amino acids 12N-13Y-16Q for recognition of nt 5U
Depositing lab: Huimin Zhao. Depositing organization: University of Illinois at Urbana-Champaign. Publication: Modular assembly of designer PUF proteins for specific post-transcriptional regulation of endogenous RNA. Abil Z, Denard CA, Zhao H. J Biol Eng. 2014 Mar 1;8(1):7. 10.1186/1754-1611-8-7 PubMed 24581042.
Backbone
  Vector backbone: pChlr-pNEB193
  Backbone manufacturer: New England Biolabs
  Backbone size w/o insert (bp): 2280
  Total vector size (bp): 2344
  Modifications to backbone: Replaced the original ampicillin resistance gene Bla with the chloramphenicol resistance gene Cam from pACYC (New England Biolabs) using the Gibson Assembly method.
  Vector type: Bacterial Expression
Growth in bacteria
  Bacterial resistance: Chloramphenicol, 25 μg/mL
  Growth temperature: 37°C
  Growth strain: Top10
  Copy number: High Copy
Gene/Insert
  Gene/Insert name: Pumilio homology domain amino acids 133-168 (alt name: PUM-HD module 4)
  Species: H. sapiens (human)
  Insert size (bp): 36
  Mutation: Changed 13H to 13Y in Module 4
  GenBank ID: D43951
  Entrez Gene: PUM1 (a.k.a. HSPUM, NEDMSF, PUMH, PUMH1, PUML1, SCA47)
  Cloning method: Unknown
  Sequencing primers: 5′ M13 For; 3′ M13 Rev
Terms and licenses: Academic/Nonprofit Terms; Industry Terms: Not Available to Industry
How to cite: pChlr-4NYQ was a gift from Huimin Zhao (Addgene plasmid # 52157 ; http://n2t.net/addgene:52157 ; RRID:Addgene_52157)
